Addgene plasmid #211894: pRRL-VinculinCS-S1033A
Purpose: Vinculin conformation sensor (VinCS) with vinculin S1033 unphosphorylatable point mutation (S1033A), in lentiviral expression vector.
Depositing lab: Brenton Hoffman. Depositing organization: Duke University. Publication: Coupling during collective cell migration is controlled by a vinculin mechanochemical switch. Shoyer TC, Gates EM, Cabe JI, Urs AN, Conway DE, Hoffman BD. Proc Natl Acad Sci U S A. 2023 Dec 12;120(50):e2316456120. doi: 10.1073/pnas.2316456120. Epub 2023 Dec 6. PubMed 38055737.
Backbone
  Vector backbone: pRRL
  Backbone size w/o insert (bp): 6118
  Total vector size (bp): 11483
  Vector type: Lentiviral
Growth in bacteria
  Bacterial resistance: Ampicillin, 100 μg/mL
  Growth temperature: 30°C
  Growth strain: NEB Stable
  Copy number: Unknown
Gene/Insert
  Gene/Insert name: VinculinCS-S1033A (alt name: VinCS-S1033A)
  Species: G. gallus (chicken), Synthetic
  Insert size (bp): 5365
  Mutation: mutated vinculin serine 1033 to alanine (S1033A), creates unphosphorylatable mutant
  Entrez Gene: VCL (a.k.a. VINC1)
  Promoter: CMV
  Cloning method: Restriction Enzyme; 5′ cloning site EcoRV (destroyed during cloning); 3′ cloning site XbaI (not destroyed)
  Sequencing primers: 5′ GGTACAGTGCAGGGGAAAG; 3′ GTTAAGAATACCAGTCAATCTTTCAC
Resource information
  A portion of this plasmid was derived from a plasmid made by: Brenton Hoffman (Addgene #200309)
Terms and licenses: Academic/Nonprofit Terms; Industry Terms: Not Available to Industry
How to cite: pRRL-VinculinCS-S1033A was a gift from Brenton Hoffman (Addgene plasmid # 211894 ; http://n2t.net/addgene:211894 ; RRID:Addgene_211894)
