[The description below was written by a language model from this plasmid's Addgene catalogue record and pLannotate feature annotations shown in this document.]
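Description:
pRRL-VinculinCS-S1033A is a lentiviral expression plasmid of about 11.5 kb built on the pRRL backbone. It carries a vinculin conformation sensor (VinCS) in which serine 1033 of chicken vinculin is changed to alanine, giving a form that cannot be phosphorylated at that residue. In bacteria the plasmid replicates from a high-copy ColE1/pUC-type origin and is selected with ampicillin through the β-lactamase gene. An f1 origin and remnants of a lac/lacZα cloning region, along with T3 and T7 promoters, are also present. The lentiviral framework has the features of a self-inactivating transfer vector. An RSV promoter fused to a truncated HIV-1 5' LTR drives genomic RNA production in packaging cells. This is followed by the Ψ packaging signal with a gag fragment, the Rev response element and the cPPT/CTS. At the other end lie a ΔU3 3' LTR and an SV40 polyadenylation signal and origin.

The roughly 5.4 kb insert is expressed from an internal CMV enhancer/promoter and is followed by a WPRE, which enhances transcript expression. The feature table annotates mTFP1, then a C-terminal vinculin segment (matched by homology to a Xenopus entry, although the record gives chicken as the source), then mVenus at the end of the reading frame. The long stretch between the promoter and mTFP1 is unannotated and presumably encodes the N-terminal part of vinculin. This arrangement places a cyan/yellow fluorescent protein pair within and at the end of vinculin, consistent with a FRET-type readout of conformation, though the record does not spell out the mechanism. The construct is intended for viral delivery of the sensor into mammalian cells to examine how S1033 phosphorylation affects vinculin conformation, in work on collective cell migration.
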