Features (pLannotate 1.2.2; 30 found; start..end, strand, type, name):
    398..514     -  misc_feature   cPPT/CTS: central polypurine tract and central termination sequence of HIV-1
    533..633     -  CDS            Rev (fragment): human immunodeficiency virus 1 (HIV-1) Rev protein; rev; enhances nuclear export of unspliced and incompletely spliced viral mRNAs
   1010..1243    -  misc_feature   RRE: The Rev response element (RRE) of HIV-1 allows for Rev-dependent mRNA export from the nucleus to the cytoplasm.
   1389..1752    -  CDS            HIV-1 gag (fragment): gag protein from human immunodeficiency virus 1; gag
   1736..1861    -  misc_feature   HIV-1 Ψ: packaging signal of human immunodeficiency virus type 1
   1908..2088    -  LTR            5' LTR (truncated): truncated 5' long terminal repeat (LTR) from HIV-1
   2089..2315    -  promoter       RSV promoter: Rous sarcoma virus enhancer/promoter
   2343..2361    -  promoter       T3 promoter: promoter for bacteriophage T3 RNA polymerase
   2404..2426    -  protein_bind   lac operator (fragment): The lac repressor binds to the lac operator to inhibit transcription in E. coli. This inhibition can be relieved by adding lactose or isopropyl-β-D-thiogalactopyranoside (IPTG). lac repressor encoded by lacI
   2430..2460    -  promoter       lac promoter: promoter for the E. coli lac operon
   2475..2496    -  protein_bind   CAP binding site: CAP binding activates transcription in the presence of cAMP. E. coli catabolite activator protein
   2509..2601    -  CDS            lacI (fragment): lac repressor; lacI; The lac repressor binds to the lac operator to inhibit transcription in E. coli. This inhibition can be relieved by adding lactose or isopropyl-β-D-thiogalactopyranoside (IPTG).
   2784..3372    -  rep_origin     ori: high-copy-number ColE1/pMB1/pBR322/pUC origin of replication
   3543..4403    -  CDS            AmpR: β-lactamase; bla; confers resistance to ampicillin, carbenicillin, and related antibiotics
   4404..4508    -  promoter       AmpR promoter: bla
   4561..4989    -  rep_origin     f1 ori (sequence partly withheld): f1 bacteriophage origin of replication; arrow indicates direction of (+) strand synthesis
   4994..5149    -  CDS            lacZα (fragment): LacZα fragment of β-galactosidase; lacZ fragment
   5157..5175    +  promoter       T7 promoter: promoter for bacteriophage T7 RNA polymerase
   5196..5331    -  rep_origin     SV40 ori: SV40 origin of replication
   5371..5492    -  polyA_signal   SV40 poly(A) signal: SV40 polyadenylation signal
   5564..5797    -  LTR            3' LTR (ΔU3): self-inactivating 3' long terminal repeat (LTR) from HIV-1
   5799..5867    -  CDS            nef (fragment): NEF_HV1Z2 - Experimental evidence at protein level: Swiss-Prot protein existence level 1. Extracellular Nef protein targets CD4(+) T-lymphocytes for apoptosis by interacting with CXCR4 surface receptors. From Human immunodeficiency virus type 1 group M subtype D (isolate Z2/CDC-Z34) (HIV-1).
   5888..6476    -  misc_feature   WPRE: woodchuck hepatitis virus posttranscriptional regulatory element
   6498..7214    -  CDS            mVenus: mVenus is a basic (constitutively fluorescent) yellow fluorescent protein published in 2006, derived from Aequorea victoria. It is reported to be a rapidly-maturing monomer with moderate acid sensitivity.
   7221..7763    -  CDS            vcl (fragment): VINC_XENLA - Experimental evidence at transcript level: Swiss-Prot protein existence level 2. Involved in cell adhesion. May be involved in the attachment of the actin-based microfilaments to the plasma membrane. From Xenopus laevis (African clawed frog).
   7779..8486    -  CDS            mTFP1: mTFP1 is a basic (constitutively fluorescent) cyan fluorescent protein published in 2006, derived from Clavularia sp.. It has low acid sensitivity.
  11180..11198   -  promoter       T7 promoter: promoter for bacteriophage T7 RNA polymerase
  11214..11247   -  LTR            5' LTR (truncated) (fragment): truncated 5' long terminal repeat (LTR) from HIV-1
  11243..11446   -  promoter       CMV promoter: human cytomegalovirus (CMV) immediate early promoter
  11447..338     -  enhancer       CMV enhancer (across the origin): human cytomegalovirus immediate early enhancer
>Addgene plasmid #211894 | pRRL-VinculinCS-S1033A | addgene full sequence | sequence record 417711 | Addgene NGS Result
AGGAAAGTCCCATAAGGTCATGTACTGGGCATAATGCCAGGCGGGCCATTTACCGTCATTGACGTCAATA
GGGGGCGTACTTGGCATATGATACACTTGATGTACTGCCAAGTGGGCAGTTTACCGTAAATACTCCACCC
ATTGACGTCAATGGAAAGTCCCTATTGGCGTTACTATGGGAACATACGTCATTATTGACGTCAATGGGCG
GGGGTCGTTGGGCGGTCAGCCAGGCGGGCCATTTACCGTAAGTTATGTAACGCGGAACTCCATATATGGG
CTATGAACTAATGACCCCGTAATTGATTACTATTAATAACTAGTCAATAATCAATGTCAACGCGTATATC
TGGCCCGTACATCGATCTTCGAACTCGAGCCCGGGGGATCCATCGATAAAATTTTGAATTTTGTAATTTG
TTTTTGTAATTCTTTAGTTTGTATGTCTGTTGCTATTATGTCTACTATTCTTTCCCCTGCACTGTACCCC
CCAATCCCCCCTTTTCTTTTAAAAGTTAACCGATACCGTCGAGATCCGTTCACTAATCGAATGGATCTGT
CTCTGTCTCTCTCTCCACCTTCTTCTTCTATTCCTTCGGGCCTGTCGGGTCCCCTCGGGGTTGGGAGGTG
GGTCTGAAACGATAATGGTGAATATCCCTGCCTAACTCTATTCACTATAGAAAGTACAGCAAAAACTATT
CTTAAACCTACCAAGCCTCCTACTATCATTATGAATAATTTTATATACCACAGCCAATTTGTTATGTTAA
ACCAATTCCACAAACTTGCCCATTTATCTAATTCCAATAATTCTTGTTCATTCTTTTCTTGCTGGTTTTG
CGATTCTTCAATTAAGGAGTGTATTAAGCTTGTGTAATTGTTAATTTCTCTGTCCCACTCCATCCAGGTC
GTGTGATTCCAAATCTGTTCCAGAGATTTATTACTCCAACTAGCATTCCAAGGCACAGCAGTGGTGCAAA
TGAGTTTTCCAGAGCAACCCCAAATCCCCAGGAGCTGTTGATCCTTTAGGTATCTTTCCACAGCCAGGAT
TCTTGCCTGGAGCTGCTTGATGCCCCAGACTGTGAGTTGCAACAGATGCTGTTGCGCCTCAATAGCCCTC
AGCAAATTGTTCTGCTGCTGCACTATACCAGACAATAATTGTCTGGCCTGTACCGTCAGCGTCATTGACG
CTGCGCCCATAGTGCTTCCTGCTGCTCCCAAGAACCCAAGGAACAAAGCTCCTATTCCCACTGCTCTTTT
TTCTCTCTGCACCACTCTTCTCTTTGCCTTGGTGGGTGCTACTCCTAATGGTTCAATTTTTACTACTTTA
TATTTATATAATTCACTTCTCCAATTGTCCCTCATATCTCCTCCTCCAGGTCTGAAGATCAGCGGCCGCT
TGCTGTGCGGTGGTCTTACTTTTGTTTTGCTCTTCCTCTATCTTGTCTAAAGCTTCCTTGGTGTCTTTTA
TCTCTATCCTTTGATGCACACAATAGAGGGTTGCTACTGTATTATATAATGATCTAAGTTCTTCTGATCC
TGTCTGAAGGGATGGTTGTAGCTGTCCCAGTATTTGTCTACAGCCTTCTGATGTTTCTAACAGGCCAGGA
TTAACTGCGAATCGTTCTAGCTCCCTGCTTGCCCATACTATATGTTTTAATTTATATTTTTTCTTTCCCC
CTGGCCTTAACCGAATTTTTTCCCATCGCGATCTAATTCTCCCCCGCTTAATACTGACGCTCTCGCACCC
ATCTCTCTCCTTCTAGCCTCCGCTAGTCAAAATTTTTGGCGTACTCACCAGTCGCCGCCCCTCGCCTCTT
GCCGTGCGCGCTTCAGCAAGCCGAGTCCTGCGTCGAGAGAGCTCCTCTGGTTTCCCTTTCGCTTTCAAGT
CCCTGTTCGGGCGCCACTGCTAGAGATTTTCCACACTGACTAAAAGGGTCTGAGGGATCTCTAGTTACCA
GAGTCACACAACAGACGGGCACACACTACTTGAAGCACTCAAGGCAAGCTTTATTGAGGCTTAAGCAGTG
GGTTCCCTAGTTAGCCAGAGAGCTCCCAGGCTCAGATCTGGTCTAACCAGAGAGACCCGTTTATGTATCG
AGCTAGGCACTTAAATACAATATCTCTGCAATGCGGCAATTCAGTGGTTCGTCCAATCCATGTCAGACCC
GTCTGTTGCCTTCCTAATAAGGCACGATCGTACCACCTTACTTCCACCAATCGGCATGCACGGTGCTTTT
TCTCTCCTTGTAAGGCATGTTGCTAACTCATCGTTACCATGTTGCAAGACTACAAGAGTATTGCATAAGA
CTACATTAAGCTTGCAGCTCCAGCTTTTGTTCCCTTTAGTGAGGGTTAATTGCGCGCTTGGCGTAATCAT
GGTCATAGCTGTTTCCTGTGTGAAATTGTTATCCGCTCACAATTCCACACAACATACGAGCCGGAAGCAT
AAAGTGTAAAGCCTGGGGTGCCTAATGAGTGAGCTAACTCACATTAATTGCGTTGCGCTCACTGCCCGCT
TTCCAGTCGGGAAACCTGTCGTGCCAGCTGCATTAATGAATCGGCCAACGCGCGGGGAGAGGCGGTTTGC
GTATTGGGCGCTCTTCCGCTTCCTCGCTCACTGACTCGCTGCGCTCGGTCGTTCGGCTGCGGCGAGCGGT
ATCAGCTCACTCAAAGGCGGTAATACGGTTATCCACAGAATCAGGGGATAACGCAGGAAAGAACATGTGA
GCAAAAGGCCAGCAAAAGGCCAGGAACCGTAAAAAGGCCGCGTTGCTGGCGTTTTTCCATAGGCTCCGCC
CCCCTGACGAGCATCACAAAAATCGACGCTCAAGTCAGAGGTGGCGAAACCCGACAGGACTATAAAGATA
CCAGGCGTTTCCCCCTGGAAGCTCCCTCGTGCGCTCTCCTGTTCCGACCCTGCCGCTTACCGGATACCTG
TCCGCCTTTCTCCCTTCGGGAAGCGTGGCGCTTTCTCATAGCTCACGCTGTAGGTATCTCAGTTCGGTGT
AGGTCGTTCGCTCCAAGCTGGGCTGTGTGCACGAACCCCCCGTTCAGCCCGACCGCTGCGCCTTATCCGG
TAACTATCGTCTTGAGTCCAACCCGGTAAGACACGACTTATCGCCACTGGCAGCAGCCACTGGTAACAGG
ATTAGCAGAGCGAGGTATGTAGGCGGTGCTACAGAGTTCTTGAAGTGGTGGCCTAACTACGGCTACACTA
GAAGAACAGTATTTGGTATCTGCGCTCTGCTGAAGCCAGTTACCTTCGGAAAAAGAGTTGGTAGCTCTTG
ATCCGGCAAACAAACCACCGCTGGTAGCGGTGGTTTTTTTGTTTGCAAGCAGCAGATTACGCGCAGAAAA
AAAGGATCTCAAGAAGATCCTTTGATCTTTTCTACGGGGTCTGACGCTCAGTGGAACGAAAACTCACGTT
AAGGGATTTTGGTCATGAGATTATCAAAAAGGATCTTCACCTAGATCCTTTTAAATTAAAAATGAAGTTT
TAAATCAATCTAAAGTATATATGAGTAAACTTGGTCTGACAGTTACCAATGCTTAATCAGTGAGGCACCT
ATCTCAGCGATCTGTCTATTTCGTTCATCCATAGTTGCCTGACTCCCCGTCGTGTAGATAACTACGATAC
GGGAGGGCTTACCATCTGGCCCCAGTGCTGCAATGATACCGCGAGACCCACGCTCACCGGCTCCAGATTT
ATCAGCAATAAACCAGCCAGCCGGAAGGGCCGAGCGCAGAAGTGGTCCTGCAACTTTATCCGCCTCCATC
CAGTCTATTAATTGTTGCCGGGAAGCTAGAGTAAGTAGTTCGCCAGTTAATAGTTTGCGCAACGTTGTTG
CCATTGCTACAGGCATCGTGGTGTCACGCTCGTCGTTTGGTATGGCTTCATTCAGCTCCGGTTCCCAACG
ATCAAGGCGAGTTACATGATCCCCCATGTTGTGCAAAAAAGCGGTTAGCTCCTTCGGTCCTCCGATCGTT
GTCAGAAGTAAGTTGGCCGCAGTGTTATCACTCATGGTTATGGCAGCACTGCATAATTCTCTTACTGTCA
TGCCATCCGTAAGATGCTTTTCTGTGACTGGTGAGTACTCAACCAAGTCATTCTGAGAATAGTGTATGCG
GCGACCGAGTTGCTCTTGCCCGGCGTCAATACGGGATAATACCGCGCCACATAGCAGAACTTTAAAAGTG
CTCATCATTGGAAAACGTTCTTCGGGGCGAAAACTCTCAAGGATCTTACCGCTGTTGAGATCCAGTTCGA
TGTAACCCACTCGTGCACCCAACTGATCTTCAGCATCTTTTACTTTCACCAGCGTTTCTGGGTGAGCAAA
AACAGGAAGGCAAAATGCCGCAAAAAAGGGAATAAGGGCGACACGGAAATGTTGAATACTCATACTCTTC
CTTTTTCAATATTATTGAAGCATTTATCAGGGTTATTGTCTCATGAGCGGATACATATTTGAATGTATTT
AGAAAAATAAACAAATAGGGGTTCCGCGCACATTTCCCCGAAAAGTGCCACCTAAATTGTAAGCGTTAAT
ATTTTGTTAAAATTCGCGTTAAATTTTTGTTAAATCAGCTCATTTTTTAACCAATAGGCCGAAATCGGCA
AAATCCCTTATAAATCAAAAGAATAGACCGAGATAGGGT
[37 nt withheld, positions 4660-4696]
AAAGAACGTGGACTCCAACGTCAAAGG
[49 nt withheld, positions 4724-4772]
T
[91 nt withheld, positions 4774-4864]
G
[124 nt withheld, positions 4866-4989]
CCCATTCGCCATTCAGGCTGCGCAACTGTTGGGAAGGGCGATCGGTGCGGGCCTCTTCGCTATTACGCCA
GCTGGCGAAAGGGGGATGTGCTGCAAGGCGATTAAGTTGGGTAACGCCAGGGTTTTCCCAGTCACGACGT
TGTAAAACGACGGCCAGTGAGCGCGCGTAATACGACTCACTATAGGGCGAATTGGGTACGTCCCTAGGCC
TCCAAAAAAGCCTCCTCACTACTTCTGGAATAGCTCAGAGGCCGAGGCGGCCTCGGCCTCTGCATAAATA
AAAAAAATTAGTCAGCCATGGGGCGGAGAATGGGCGGAACTGGGCGGAGTTAGGGGCGGGATGGGCGGAG
TTAGGGGCGGGATAGCTAGAGCCAGACATGATAAGATACATTGATGAGTTTGGACAAACCACAACTAGAA
TGCAGTGAAAAAAATGCTTTATTTGTGAAATTTGTGATGCTATTGCTTTATTTGTAACCATTATAAGCTG
CAATAAACAAGTTCCTCTCACTCTCTGATATTCATTTCTTTGCAAGTTATAAATACTGAATAATAAGATG
ACATGAACTACTACTGCTAGAGATTTTCCACACTGACTAAAAGGGTCTGAGGGATCTCTAGTTACCAGAG
TCACACAACAGACGGGCACACACTACTTGAAGCACTCAAGGCAAGCTTTATTGAGGCTTAAGCAGTGGGT
TCCCTAGTTAGCCAGAGAGCTCCCAGGCTCAGATCTGGTCTAACCAGAGAGACCCAGTACAAGCAAAAAG
CAGATCTTGTCTTCGTTGGGAGTGAATTAGCCCTTCCAGTCCCCCCTTTTCTTTTAAAAAGTGGCTAAGA
TCTACAGCTGCCTTGTAAGTCATTGGTCTTAAAGGTACCGAGCTCGAATTAATTCCAGGCGGGGAGGCGG
CCCAAAGGGAGATCCGACTCGTCTGAGGGCGAAGGCGAAGACGCGGAAGAGGCCGCAGAGCCGGCAGCAG
GCCGCGGGAAGGAAGGTCCGCTGGATTGAGGGCCGAAGGGACGTAGCAGAAGGACGTCCCGCGCAGAATC
CAGGTGGCAACACAGGCGAGCAGCCATGGAAAGGACGTCAGCTTCCCCGACAACACCACGGAATTGTCAG
TGCCCAACAGCCGAGCCCCTGTCCAGCAGCGGGCAAGGCAGGCGGCGATGAGTTCCGCCGTGGCAATAGG
GAGGGGGAAAGCGAAAGTCCCGGAAAGGAGCTGACAGGTGGTGGCAATGCCCCAACCAGTGGGGGTTGCG
TCAGCAAACACAGTGCACACCACGCCACGTTGCCTGACAACGGGCCACAACTCCTCATAAAGAGACAGCA
ACCAGGATTTATACAAGGAGGAGAAAATGAAAGCCATACGGGAAGCAATAGCATGATACAAAGGCATTAA
AGCAGCGTATCCACATAGCGTAAAAGGAGCAACATAGTTAAGAATACCAGTCAATCTTTCACAAATTTTG
TAATCCAGAGGTTGATTGTCGACTCTAGAATCGATTTACTTGTACAGCTCGTCCATGCCGAGAGTGATCC
CGGCGGCGGTCACGAACTCCAGCAGGACCATGTGATCGCGCTTCTCGTTGGGGTCTTTGCTCAGTTTGGA
CTGGTAGCTCAGGTAGTGGTTGTCGGGCAGCAGCACGGGGCCGTCGCCGATGGGGGTGTTCTGCTGGTAG
TGGTCGGCGAGCTGCACGCCGCCGTCCTCGATGTTGTGGCGGATCTTGAAGTTGGCCTTGATGCCGTTCT
TCTGCTTGTCGGCGGTGATATAGACGTTGTGGCTGTTGTAGTTGTACTCCAGCTTGTGCCCCAGGATGTT
GCCGTCCTCCTTGAAGTCGATGCCCTTCAGCTCGATGCGGTTCACCAGGGTGTCGCCCTCGAACTTCACC
TCGGCGCGGGTCTTGTAGTTGCCGTCGTCCTTGAAGAAGATGGTGCGCTCCTGGACGTAGCCTTCGGGCA
TGGCGGACTTGAAGAAGTCGTGCTGCTTCATGTGGTCGGGGTAGCGGGCGAAGCACTGCAGGCCGTAGCC
CAGGGTGGTCACGAGGGTGGGCCAGGGCACGGGCAGCTTGCCGGTGGTGCAGATCAGCTTCAGGGTCAGC
TTGCCGTAGGTGGCATCGCCCTCGCCCTCGCCGGACACGCTGAACTTGTGGCCGTTTACGTCGCCGTCCA
GCTCGACCAGGATGGGCACCACCCCGGTGAACAGCTCCTCGCCCTTGCTCACCATGAATTCCTGATACCA
TGGGGTCTTTCTGACCCAGCGCAGAGTGAATCCGGCATCTGTTCTTATCTTAATGGATGCTGCTTCAGCT
TCTCTCACAGTTTCCTTCACAGCCTGCATGAGGTTCTGGGCGTTATGAACCAACATCTCAGTTGCCTGTT
CTGATTCTTCATCGCTGATGTTAGTCCTGCCCAGCATGGTAGCTTTCACTGTGGAAAGAATTTTGAGCTG
CGTGCTGATGGTTGGGATTCGCTCACAGACCTGTAAGAGGTTTGTTCTAATGCGTTTATCAGTACATTGC
TTGGCCACCTCTTTGGCCAATCGAGTGACTTCATCCGATGCCTTAGCAATATCTTTTGCACACTGGATGA
GGGCACGCTTGTTTCCGCTGCCTCCTCGCACCAGGCGTGACATCTCAGCCATGAGCAGCGCCATTCGTTT
AGCAGCAGCAATGATGTCGTTACCCTTGCTAGACCATTTCCGAGCCTCGTCATGCAACTGCCTAGCAGCC
ATCATCATGGGCTGATTAATAGCTTCTCCTGCTTTCTGCTCTGGGAACTCCGCGGCCGCCTTGTACAGCT
CGTCCATGCCGTCGGTGGAGTTGCGGGCCACGGCGCTCTCGTAAACGGTCACCTTGTTGTAGTCCTTGTC
GTGGTTCAGGATCTCGATGCGGTGGTCCACAAAGTGATAGTCGGGCAGCTTCACCGCCTTCTTGGCCCTG
TAGATGGTCTTGAAGTCAACGCGGTGGTGGCCGCCGCCCTCCAGCAGCAGCTTGTGCTTGACGTCGCCCT
TCAGCACGCCGTCGCGCACGTACATCCTCTCGGTGGAGGCGTCCCAGCCGGTGGTCTTCTTCTGCATCAC
GGGGCCGTTGGGGGGGAAGTTCTCGCCCTTGAGGTGTATCTCGTAGATGAAGGAGTCCTCCTCCATGGAG
ATGTCGGACTTCACCTTCACGATGCCCTTGTCCTCGAAGGTCATGGTGCGCTCCCAAGAGTAGCCCTCGG
GGAAGGACTGCTTGAAGTAGTTGGGGATGTCGTCGGGGTACTTGGTGAAGGCCCTGTTGCCGTAGGCGAA
CGCGGTGGTCAGAATGTCGTAGGAGAAGGGCAGGGGGGCTCCCTCCTTCACCTCCAGGTTGATGGTGTTG
GTGCCGTCGTAGGGCTTGCCCTCGCCCTCGCCCTCGATCACGAAGGCGTGGCCATTCACGTTGCCCTCCA
TCTTCAGCTTGATCTTCATGTCGGGCTTGATTACGCCCATTGTGGTCTCCTCGCCCTTGCTCACCATCTC
GACCTCATCTTTTTCTTCAGGGGGTGGTGGTCTGGGTGGGGGAACCTCACCTTCTGGAAGTGGTGGTTTT
GGAGGAGCAAGCTCATCAGTCAGATGGAGATGCTCTAGGTCAGGAGGAGGAGGGGGAAAGTCTGGCTCCT
GAGGCTGAAAGGCTTCTCTGACTTTGGCCACAGCTCCCAGAATCCTGTATCCAGAATCCAAGAAACTCTT
CTGCAAACCAGGATCAGAGATATTTCCTGCTACAGCTTTAGCATCCATTACCATCGGTGATATGGTTTTG
CTCAGCTCATCAGAAGCTGCTTTAACAGCCTCCCTGAATTTAGGGTCTTCTGAATTTTCAACCTCCCGTT
TTGCCACAAGCAGGATGCGGTTCGCTCGTCTAGCAATGCTGGTGGCTCCAGCTACCAGCATCTGAGGTTG
CATATTGGCCATTGCAACTTTACATTTATCAAGATCCTTCTTAATAGCCTCTTCTGATGCATCCAACAGA
GACTTGGTATCGATGGCCTCATCCACCAGCCCTGTCATCTTTTCTACATTATCAATCCATTGGTTTTTCA
TTGTCTCAAAATGCTCATAAGCAGCTTGATTTCCAGGATTTCTCAGGAGGATTCGAGCAGCCGATACTAC
CTGTGGTGTAAGCTCCCTTGCAGATTTGACTGTTGCCTGAATGCCTTCCACAGTAGTTTTATTAGCAGTT
CCAACTGCAGCTGCTTTTTCTGCTGTTGCTCCCAGTCTAGCAGCATGGTTTTCAAAATTTGCTGCTCTTT
CTTCAAACACCTCTTCTCTATTGGGAGTATCAGAAGGAGCAGTGGCTGCTACTGCTAACAACTTAATAGG
GGTTGTAGTGTCACTGAAAACATCAGACACCTCCTGGGTCATTGCTTCTTGCATCCGTGCTTTGAGATCC
TTCAGGGAGTCCTGAAGCTGAGCAGCAATTGCCCTAGCCTGAGGAGACTCTCCTTCCCCTCTTGCTGCAA
GGTCAGCAAGCTGAGCAGCCAGCTGGTCTACACGGTCACATTTGGCAAGCAGGTCCTGACGATAAGGTCC
CATCATGACATTGGCTAGACGACGACCTTCTGCAACCAAACCCCGAATTGCTGCCTGGCCTACTCCCCGA
TCATCAACTGTAGGATTATCTATCCACCTCTGGGCTTGCTCAATCTTGCCCTCCAAATGGACAGCAGCTT
TAACTGGCCTAGTATTTGCTACAGCTCTGTTTGTTTTGGACTGTAAGTTCTGAAGTGATGTAGCTATTTG
CTTGGCCAATGCACGGGCCTCAGGAGAGTCGCCTTTCCCATGTCGTCGCAGATCTGACAGCTTAGCTGTC
AGAGCAGAGATTTCCCCCAAGGAGCGAAGGATATCATCTCTTTCTTTAGGCTCCTCACACAATTCTGCAA
CTTTCCTTGCTTCAGACATAATTCCTCGAATGTGTTCTTCTCCTTCACTTCCGCCGTTGGGATCCGCAAG
CCAGTTCTGAGCAGCATCAATCTTCTTTGCAATAGCCTGCTTAGAGTTTGTCATGGCCTCCAATTTCCGG
GCTGCATTCTCCACTTTTGCAGTGAGCAAATCCAGGCCTTGTGACACCTGCTGTGCCTTCTGCATTGCCA
TCGGTGTAGCACCCTGTCCTCTAGCTCGGAGATCAGCAAGTTGATCAGTCATTTGGCCCAAAGTTTTGCA
TGTTCCCAGAATCTCCCTGCGTTCTTTGCCTGCACACAATTCTCCTGCTTTTCCAGCTTCATCAAGGATC
TGCCTTATTGCTTGCTCACCAGCATCCCCTGGAGGTGCGTTTGGATCTCTCAGCCAGCCTTTTGCCTGGT
TCATCTTTGAATCTATTAGGGCTAAAGCTCTTTTCATGGCTTCAGTGTCCTTGCTGGCCCAGGCATCTTC
ATCCCAGGAAGTGAGTTGTAATACACGGATTATTTCATTTATCTCAGCACTCATTTTCTCTACTGTGAAA
TTGCGATTTTTCAAGGCCTCTTCTATTCCCTGGCTTTTAGTGTTTTTTGTGGTTACAAAGATCTTCATAG
CTGAAATAAGTACAGGCAATAGCTCCTTCACAGTATTCATGGAGTTCACCAGCATAACCCTATGTTCCTG
ATGAGTTAATTCCTGTTGTCTCTCATCGATCATTTTCGCCATCTTTGTCATTCCTGGCCCTAGATTCTTT
GTATATGTCACCAAATCCTCCATAGTCTCTACTACTTCTGCCACAGTCAGATATTCCAATATTCCTTTGC
AGACACGGATGATTTTACGGACCTCCGCTTCATCAAATGTCAGAAGTAAGTCTGATGTTCCAGAAAGGAT
GCCTCTTGATCCATCAATTAGGTAGTCACGAGCTGGTACTGAATAAGGATCTGCTTGCAGCATCTGGGCT
GCTCGAACGAGCTTGGTGCAGGCATTCTCTACTTTGATGAATGCTGGTGGCATATCCCTTTTCAAGATCT
GGTCTTCTGTTGTCTGCACAGTTTCTTTTCCAACCCGCACCAGGTTGCTGACAGCGGCCTGCACGGCCGA
CACGGGGGCGGTGAGGTCCGGGATGGCCTTGCCGTCTACCTCCCCCTCCTCGTGCATGATGACCAGGTGG
GAGATCTGCTGAGCCACGGGCTCCAAGATGCTCTCGATGGTGCGCGTGTGGAAGACGGGCATGGCAAGCT
TAAGTTTAAACGCTAGCCAGCTTGGGTCTCCCTATAGTGAGTCGTATTAATTTCGATAAGCCAGTAAGCA
GTGGGTTCTCTAGTTAGCCAGAGAGCTCTGCTTATATAGACCTCCCACCGTACACGCCTACCGCCCATTT
GCGTCAATGGGGCGGAGTTGTTACGACATTTTGGAAAGTCCCGTTGATTTTGGTGCCAAAACAAACTCCC
ATTGACGTCAATGGGGTGGAGACTTGGAAATCCCCGTGAGTCAAACCGCTATCCACGCCCATTGATGTAC
TGCCAAAACCGCATCACCATGGTAATAGCGATGACTAATACGTAGATGTACTGCCAAGT
